>Addgene plasmid #82417 | pUltra-sY | depositor full sequence | sequence record 156040 | pUltra-sY
ACCACCCTGAATTGACTCTCTTCCGGGCGCTATCATGCCATACCGCGAAAGGTTTTGCGCCATTCGATGG
TGTCCGGGATCTCGACGCTCTCCCTTATGCGACTCCTGCATTAGGGAGCTGTTGACAATTAATCATCGGC
TCGTATAATGTGTGGAATTGTGAGCGGATAACAATTTCACAAAGGAGGTGCGGCCGCATGGACGAATTTG
AAATGATAAAGAGAAACACATCTGAAATTATCAGCGAGGAAGAGTTAAGAGAGGTTTTAAAAAAAGATGA
AAAATCTGCTCTGATAGGTTTTGAACCAAGTGGTAAAATACATTTAGGGCATTATCTCCAAATAAAAAAG
ATGATTGATTTACAAAATGCTGGATTTGATATAATTATACCTTTGGCTGATTTACATGCCTATTTAAACC
AGAAAGGAGAGTTGGATGAGATTAGAAAAATAGGAGATTATAACAAAAAAGTTTTTGAAGCAATGGGGTT
AAAGGCAAAATATGTTTATGGAAGTGAATTCCAGCTTGATAAGGATTATACACTGAATGTCTATAGATTG
GCTTTAAAAACTACCTTAAAAAGAGCAAGAAGGAGTATGGAACTTATAGCAAGAGAGGATGAAAATCCAA
AGGTTGCTGAAGTTATCTATCCAATAATGCAGGTTAATGGTTGTCATTATAAGGGCGTTGATGTTGCAGT
TGGAGGGATGGAGCAGAGAAAAATACACATGTTAGCAAGGGAGCTTTTACCAAAAAAGGTTGTTTGTATT
CACAACCCTGTCTTAACGGGTTTGGATGGAGAAGGAAAGATGAGTTCTTCAAAAGGGAATTTTATAGCTG
TTGATGACTCTCCAGAAGAGATTAGGGCTAAGATAAAGAAAGCATACTGCCCAGCTGGAGTTGTTGAAGG
AAATCCAATAATGGAGATAGCTAAATACTTCCTTGAATATCCTTTAACCATAAAAAGGCCAGAAAAATTT
GGTGGAGATTTGACAGTTAATAGCTATGAGGAGTTAGAGAGTTTATTTAAAAATAAGGAATTGCATCCAA
TGGATTTAAAAAATGCTGTAGCTGAAGAACTTATAAAGATTTTAGAGCCAATTAGAAAGAGATTATAAGC
GGCCGCGTTTAAACGGTCTCCAGCTTGGCTGTTTTGGCGGATGAGAGAAGATTTTCAGCCTGATACAGAT
TAAATCAGAACGCAGAAGCGGTCTGATAAAACAGAATTTGCCTGGCGGCAGTAGCGCGGTGGTCCCACCT
GACCCCATGCCGAACTCAGAAGTGAAACGCCGTAGCGCCGATGGTAGTGTGGGGTCTCCCCATGCGAGAG
TAGGGAACTGCCAGGCATCAAATAAAACGAAAGGCTCAGTCGAAAGACTGGGCCTTGTTTGTGAGCTCCC
GGTCATCAATCATCCCCATAATCCTTGTTAGCCTGCAGGTAATTCCGCTTCGCAACATGTGAGCACCGGT
TTATTGACTACCGGAAGCAGTGTGACCGTGTGCTTCTCAAATGCCTGAGGCCAGTTTGCTCAGGCTCTCC
CCGTGGAGGTAATAATTGACGATATGATCAGTGCACGGCTAACTAAGCGGCCTGCTGACTTTCTCGCCGA
TCAAAAGGCATTTTGCTATTAAGGGATTGACGAGGGCGTATCTGCGCAGTAAGATGCGCCCCGCATTCCG
GCGGTAGTTCAGCAGGGCAGAACGGCGGACTCTAAATCCGCATGGCAGGGGTTCAAATCCCCTCCGCCGG
ACCAAATTCGAAAAGCCTGCTCAACGAGCAGGCTTTTTTGCATGCTCGAGCAGCTCAGGGTCGAATTTGC
CATGGCGGCCACCAGGTACCACCGGCGCCTCAGGCATTTGAGAAGCACACGGTCACACTGCTTCCGGTAG
TCAATAAACCGGTAAACCAGCAATAGACATAAGCGGCTATTTAACGACCCTGCCCTGAACCGACGACCGG
GTCATCGTGGCCGGATCTTGCGGCCCCTCGGCTTGAACGAATTGTTAGACATTATTTGCCGACTACCTTG
GTGATCTCGCCTTTCACGTAGTGGACAAATTCTTCCAACTGATCTGCGCGCGAGGCCAAGCGATCTTCTT
CTTGTCCAAGATAAGCCTGTCTAGCTTCAAGTATGACGGGCTGATACTGGGCCGGCAGGCGCTCCATTGC
CCAGTCGGCAGCGACATCCTTCGGCGCGATTTTGCCGGTTACTGCGCTGTACCAAATGCGGGACAACGTA
AGCACTACATTTCGCTCATCGCCAGCCCAGTCGGGCGGCGAGTTCCATAGCGTTAAGGTTTCATTTAGCG
CCTCAAATAGATCCTGTTCAGGAACCGGATCAAAGAGTTCCTCCGCCGCTGGACCTACCAAGGCAACGCT
ATGTTCTCTTGCTTTTGTCAGCAAGATAGCCAGATCAATGTCGATCGTGGCTGGCTCGAAGATACCTGCA
AGAATGTCATTGCGCTGCCATTCTCCAAATTGCAGTTCGCGCTTAGCTGGATAACGCCACGGAATGATGT
CGTCGTGCACAACAATGGTGACTTCTACAGCGCGGAGAATCTCGCTCTCTCCAGGGGAAGCCGAAGTTTC
CAAAAGGTCGTTGATCAAAGCTCGCCGCGTTGTTTCATCAAGCCTTACGGTCACCGTAACCAGCAAATCA
ATATCACTGTGTGGCTTCAGGCCGCCATCCACTGCGGAGCCGTACAAATGTACGGCCAGCAACGTCGGTT
CGAGATGGCGCTCGATGACGCCAACTACCTCTGATAGTTGAGTCGATACTTCGGCGATCACCGCTTCCCT
CATACTCTTCCTTTTTCAATATTATTGAAGCATTTATCAGGGTTATTGTCTCATGAGCGGATACATATTT
GAATGTATTTAGAAAAATAAACAAATAGCTAGCTCACTCGGTCGCTACGCTCCGGGCGTGAGACTGCGGC
GGGCGCTGCGGACACATACAAAGTTACCCACAGATTCCGTGGATAAGCAGGGGACTAACATGTGAGGCAA
AACAGCAGGGCCGCGCCGGTGGCGTTTTTCCATAGGCTCCGCCCTCCTGCCAGAGTTCACATAAACAGAC
GCTTTTCCGGTGCATCTGTGGGAGCCGTGAGGCTCAACCATGAATCTGACAGTACGGGCGAAACCCGACA
GGACTTAAAGATCCCCACCGTTTCCGGCGGGTCGCTCCCTCTTGCGCTCTCCTGTTCCGACCCTGCCGTT
TACCGGATACCTGTTCCGCCTTTCTCCCTTACGGGAAGTGTGGCGCTTTCTCATAGCTCACACACTGGTA
TCTCGGCTCGGTGTAGGTCGTTCGCTCCAAGCTGGGCTGTAAGCAAGAACTCCCCGTTCAGCCCGACTGC
TGCGCCTTATCCGGTAACTGTTCACTTGAGTCCAACCCGGAAAAGCACGGTAAAACGCCACTGGCAGCAG
CCATTGGTAACTGGGAGTTCGCAGAGGATTTGTTTAGCTAAACACGCGGTTGCTCTTGAAGTGTGCGCCA
AAGTCCGGCTACACTGGAAGGACAGATTTGGTTGCTGTGCTCTGCGAAAGCCAGTTACCACGGTTAAGCA
GTTCCCCAACTGACTTAACCTTCGATCAAACCACCTCCCCAGGTGGTTTTTTCGTTTACAGGGCAAAAGA
TTACGCGCAGAAAAAAAGGATCTCAAGAAGATCCTTTGATCTTTTCTACTGAACCGCTCTAGATTTCAGT
GCAATTTATCTCTTCAAATGTAGCACCTGAAGTCAGCCCCATACGATATAAGTTGTAATTCTCATGTTAG
TCATGCCCCGCGCCCACCGGAAGGAGCTGACTGGGTTGAAGGCTCTCAAGGGCATCGGTCGAGATCCCGG
TGCCTAATGAGTGAGCTAACTTACATTAATTGCGTTGCGCTCACTGCCCGCTTTCCAGTCGGGAAACCTG
TCGTGCCAGCTGCATTAATGAATCGGCCAACGCGCGGGGAGAGGCGGTTTGCGTATTGGGCGCCAGGGTG
GTTTTTCTTTTCACCAGTGAGACGGGCAACAGCTGATTGCCCTTCACCGCCTGGCCCTGAGAGAGTTGCA
GCAAGCGGTCCACGCTGGTTTGCCCCAGCAGGCGAAAATCCTGTTTGATGGTGGTTAACGGCGGGATATA
ACATGAGCTGTCTTCGGTATCGTCGTATCCCACTACCGAGATGTCCGCACCAACGCGCAGCCCGGACTCG
GTAATGGCGCGCATTGCGCCCAGCGCCATCTGATCGTTGGCAACCAGCATCGCAGTGGGAACGATGCCCT
CATTCAGCATTTGCATGGTTTGTTGAAAACCGGACATGGCACTCCAGTCGCCTTCCCGTTCCGCTATCGG
CTGAATTTGATTGCGAGTGAGATATTTATGCCAGCCAGCCAGACGCAGACGCGCCGAGACAGAACTTAAT
GGGCCCGCTAACAGCGCGATTTGCTGGTGACCCAATGCGACCAGATGCTCCACGCCCAGTCGCGTACCGT
CTTCATGGGAGAAAATAATACTGTTGATGGGTGTCTGGTCAGAGACATCAAGAAATAACGCCGGAACATT
AGTGCAGGCAGCTTCCACAGCAATGGCATCCTGGTCATCCAGCGGATAGTTAATGATCAGCCCACTGACG
CGTTGCGCGAGAAGATTGTGCACCGCCGCTTTACAGGCTTCGACGCCGCTTCGTTCTACCATCGACACCA
CCACGCTGGCACCCAGTTGATCGGCGCGAGATTTAATCGCCGCGACAATTTGCGACGGCGCGTGCAGGGC
CAGACTGGAGGTGGCAACGCCAATCAGCAACGACTGTTTGCCCGCCAGTTGTTGTGCCACGCGGTTGGGA
ATGTAATTCAGCTCCGCCATCGCCGCTTCCACTTTTTCCCGCGTTTTCGCAGAAACGTGGCTGGCCTGGT
TCACCACGCGGGAAACGGTCTGATAAGAGACACCGGCATACTCTGCGACATCGTATAACGTTACTGGTTT
CACATTC
Features (pLannotate 1.2.2; 13 found; start..end, strand, type, name):
    122..150     +  promoter       tac promoter: strong E. coli promoter; hybrid between the trp and lac UV5 promoters
    158..174     +  protein_bind   lac operator: The lac repressor binds to the lac operator to inhibit transcription in E. coli. This inhibition can be relieved by adding lactose or isopropyl-β-D-thiogalactopyranoside (IPTG). lac repressor encoded by lacI
    198..1115    +  CDS            tyrS: SYY_METJA - Experimental evidence at protein level: Swiss-Prot protein existence level 1. Catalyzes the attachment of tyrosine to tRNA(Tyr) in a two- step reaction: tyrosine is first activated by ATP to form Tyr-AMP and then transferred to the acceptor end of tRNA(Tyr). From Methanocaldococcus jannaschii (strain ATCC 43067 / DSM 2661 / JAL-1 / JCM 10045 / NBRC 100440) (Methanococcus jannaschii).
   1230..1345    +  ncRNA          5S rRNA: Accession: RF00001 - 5S ribosomal RNA
   1349..1386    +  terminator     rrnB T1 terminator (fragment): transcription terminator T1 from the E. coli rrnB gene
   1677..1750    +  ncRNA          tRNA: Accession: RF00005 - tRNA
   2012..2803    -  CDS            SmR: aminoglycoside adenylyltransferase (Murphy, 1985); aadA; confers resistance to spectinomycin and streptomycin
   2804..2895    -  promoter       AmpR promoter: bla
   2943..3681    -  rep_origin     CloDF13 ori: Plasmids containing the CloDF13 (CDF) origin of replication can be propagated in E. coli cells that contain additional plasmids with compatible origins.
   3778..3842    -  CDS            TcR (fragment): tetracycline efflux protein; tet; confers resistance to tetracycline
   3857..3878    -  protein_bind   CAP binding site: CAP binding activates transcription in the presence of cAMP. E. coli catabolite activator protein
   3891..4973    -  CDS            lacI: lac repressor; lacI; The lac repressor binds to the lac operator to inhibit transcription in E. coli. This inhibition can be relieved by adding lactose or isopropyl-β-D-thiogalactopyranoside (IPTG).
   4974..74      -  promoter       lacI promoter (across the origin): lacI
