[The description below was written by a language model from this plasmid's Addgene catalogue record, the feature table of its GenBank file and pLannotate feature annotations shown in this document.]
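Description:
pUltra-sY is a 4,977 bp bacterial expression plasmid built on the pUltra backbone for genetic code expansion in E. coli. It supplies the orthogonal translation components needed to incorporate sulfotyrosine at amber (UAG) codons. It replicates from the CloDF13 (CDF) origin, is recorded as low copy, and is compatible with plasmids carrying other origin types, so it can be maintained alongside a separate plasmid encoding the target protein. Selection is by spectinomycin through the aadA (SmR) aminoglycoside adenylyltransferase gene, which the annotation places downstream of an AmpR (bla) promoter. A short tetracycline-resistance fragment is also annotated and appears to be a backbone remnant.

The payload is a 921 bp Methanococcus jannaschii tyrosyl-tRNA synthetase variant (STyrRS) carrying the substitutions Tyr32Leu, Leu65Pro, Asp158Gly, Ile159Cys and Leu162Lys, which the record describes as the synthetase for sulfotyrosine. It is cloned between NotI sites and driven by the tacI promoter with an adjacent lac operator. A plasmid-borne lacI gene with its own promoter provides the repressor, so synthetase expression is IPTG-inducible. A 5S rRNA segment and an rrnB T1 terminator fragment follow the coding sequence. Further downstream lies a tRNA, corresponding to the M. jannaschii suppressor tRNA that decodes UAG; its promoter is not annotated.

The plasmid is used to produce site-specifically tyrosine-sulfated recombinant proteins, and the associated work applied this to crop protection, using strains that included the recoded host C321.ΔA. The separate 750 bp GenBank record covers only a partial sequence, annotating a single primer-binding site, and adds no further information.
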