Addgene plasmid #82417: pUltra-sY
Purpose: Expresses Mj aaRS for sulfotyrosine and Mj tRNA for decoding UAG codons
Depositing lab: Chang Liu. Depositing organization: University of California, Irvine. Publication: A second-generation expression system for tyrosine-sulfated proteins and its application in crop protection. Schwessinger B, Li X, Ellinghaus TL, Chan LJ, Wei T, Joe A, Thomas N, Pruitt R, Adams PD, Chern MS, Petzold CJ, Liu CC, Ronald PC. Integr Biol (Camb). 2016 Apr 18;8(4):542-5. doi: 10.1039/c5ib00232j. Epub 2015 Nov 27. PubMed 26611838.
Backbone
  Vector backbone: pUltra
  Backbone size w/o insert (bp): 4056
  Total vector size (bp): 4977
  Vector type: Bacterial Expression
Growth in bacteria
  Bacterial resistance: Spectinomycin, 50 μg/mL
  Growth temperature: 30°C
  Growth strain: DH5alpha
  Growth instructions: Pick medium/small colonies from LB Agar plates. The SS320 and C321.ΔA (Addgene catalog ID: 48998) strains were used in the associated publication.
  Copy number: Low Copy
Gene/Insert
  Gene/Insert name: Methanococcus jannaschii aaRS for sulfotyrosine (alt name: STyrRS)
  Species: methanococcus jannaschii
  Insert size (bp): 921
  Mutation: Tyr32Leu, Leu65Pro, Asp158Gly, Ile159Cys, Leu162Lys
  Promoter: tacI
  Cloning method: Restriction Enzyme; 5′ cloning site NotI (not destroyed); 3′ cloning site NotI (not destroyed)
  Sequencing primers: 5′ TCGTATAATGTGTGGAATTG; 3′ TGATGACTCTCCAGAAGAGA
Resource information
  A portion of this plasmid was derived from a plasmid made by: Peter Schultz
Terms and licenses: Academic/Nonprofit Terms; Industry Terms: Not Available to Industry
How to cite: pUltra-sY was a gift from Chang Liu (Addgene plasmid # 82417 ; http://n2t.net/addgene:82417 ; RRID:Addgene_82417)
