LOCUS       Exported 750 bp ds-DNA linear SYN 26-MAY-2021
DEFINITION  Expresses Mj aaRS for sulfotyrosine and Mj tRNA for decoding UAG
            codons.
ACCESSION   .
VERSION     .
KEYWORDS    pUltra-sY
SOURCE      synthetic DNA construct
  ORGANISM  synthetic DNA construct
REFERENCE   1 (bases 1 to 750)
  AUTHORS   Schwessinger B, Li X, Ellinghaus TL, Chan LJ, Wei T, Joe A, Thomas
            N, Pruitt R, Adams PD, Chern MS, Petzold CJ, Liu CC, Ronald PC
  TITLE     A second-generation expression system for tyrosine-sulfated proteins
            and its application in crop protection.
  JOURNAL   Integr Biol (Camb). 2016 Apr 18;8(4):542-5. doi: 10.1039/c5ib00232j.
            Epub 2015 Nov 27.
  PUBMED    26611838
REFERENCE   2 (bases 1 to 750)
  AUTHORS   .
  TITLE     Direct Submission
  JOURNAL   Exported May 26, 2021 from SnapGene Server 1.1.58
            http://www.snapgene.com
FEATURES             Location/Qualifiers
     source          1..750
                     /organism="synthetic DNA construct"
                     /mol_type="other DNA"
     primer_bind     106..123
                     /label=pBAD Reverse
                     /note="For vectors with E. coli araBAD promoter, reverse
                     primer"
ORIGIN
        1 tcggcgctac ggcgtttcac ttctgagttc ggcatggggt caggtgggac caccgcgcta
       61 ctgccgccag gcaaattctg ttttatcaga ccgcttctgc gttctgattt aatctgtatc
      121 aggctgaaaa tcttctctca tccgccaaaa cagccaagct ggagaccgtt taaacgcggc
      181 cgcttataat ctctttctaa ttggctctaa aatctttata agttcttcag ctacagcatt
      241 ttttaaatcc attggatgca attccttatt tttaaataaa ctctctaact cctcatagct
      301 attaactgtc aaatctccac caaatttttc tggccttttt atggttaaag gatattcaag
      361 gaagtattta gctatctcca ttattggatt tccttcaaca actccagctg ggcagtatgc
      421 tttctttatc ttagccctaa tctcttctgg agagtcatca acagctataa aattcccttt
      481 tgaagaactc atctttcctt ctccatccaa acccgttaag acagggttgt gaatacaaac
      541 aacctttttt ggtaaaagct cccttgctaa catgtgtatt tttctctgct ccatccctcc
      601 aactgcaaca tcaacgccct tataatgaca accattaacc tgcattattg gatagataac
      661 ttcagcaacc tttggatttt catcctctct tgctataagt tccatactcc ttcttgctct
      721 ttttaaggta gtttttaaag ccaatctata
//
