>Addgene plasmid #82417 | pUltra-sY | addgene partial sequence | sequence record 167861 | LacI-R 5'-GGCATACTCTGCGACATCGT-3'
ATTGACTCTCTTCCGGGCGCTATCATGCCATACCGCGAAAGGTTTTGCGCCATTCGATGGTGTCCGGGAT
CTCGACGCTCTCCCTTATGCGACTCCTGCATTAGGGAGCTGTTGACAATTAATCATCGGCTCGTATAATG
TGTGGAATTGTGAGCGGATAACAATTTCACAAAGGAGGTGCGGCCGCATGGACGAATTTGAAATGATAAA
GAGAAACACATCTGAAATTATCAGCGAGGAAGAGTTAAGAGAGGTTTTAAAAAAAGATGAAAAATCTGCT
CTGATAGGTTTTGAACCAAGTGGTAAAATACATTTAGGGCATTATCTCCAAATAAAAAAGATGATTGATT
TACAAAATGCTGGATTTGATATAATTATACCTTTGGCTGATTTACATGCCTATTTAAACCAGAAAGGAGA
GTTGGATGAGATTAGAAAAATAGGAGATTATAACAAAAAAGTTTTTGAAGCAATGGGGTTAAAGGCAAAA
TATGTTTATGGAAGTGAATTCCAGCTTGATAAGGATTATACACTGAATGTCTATAGATTGGCTTTAAAAA
CTACCTTAAAAAGAGCAAGAAGGAGTATGGAACTTATAGCAAGAGAGGATGAAAATCCAAAGGTTGCTGA
AGTTATCTATCCAATAATGCAGGTTAATGGTTGTCATTATAAGGGCGTTGATGTTGCAGTTGGAGGGATG
GAGCAGA
