>Addgene plasmid #82417 | pUltra-sY | addgene partial sequence | sequence record 167865 | Spect-F 5'-cagcccgtcatacttgaagc-3'
GCTTGGCCTCGCGCGCAGATCAGTTGGAAGAATTTGTCCACTACGTGAAAGGCGAGATCACCAAGGTAGT
CGGCAAATAATGTCTAACAATTCGTTCAAGCCGAGGGGCCGCAAGATCCGGCCACGATGACCCGGTCGTC
GGTTCAGGGCAGGGTCGTTAAATAGCCGCTTATGTCTATTGCTGGTTTACCGGTTTATTG
